Addgene plasmid #243822: His-Thrombin-Munc13-1 C1-C2B-MUN-C2C R1598E F1658E (delta1408-1452 delta1533-1551)
Purpose: Munc13-1 protein purification
Depositing lab: Jose Rizo-Rey. Depositing organization: University of Texas Southwestern Medical Center. Publication: Membrane bridging by Munc13-1 is crucial for neurotransmitter release. Quade B, Camacho M, Zhao X, Orlando M, Trimbuch T, Xu J, Li W, Nicastro D, Rosenmund C, Rizo J. Elife. 2019 Feb 28;8:e42806. doi: 10.7554/eLife.42806. PubMed 30816091.
Backbone
  Vector backbone: pet28a
  Vector type: Bacterial Expression
Growth in bacteria
  Bacterial resistance: Kanamycin, 50 μg/mL
  Growth temperature: 37°C
  Growth strain: DH5alpha
  Copy number: High Copy
Gene/Insert
  Gene/Insert name: Munc13-1
  Species: R. norvegicus (rat)
  Mutation: delta1408-1452 delta1533-1551 R1598E F1658E
  Entrez Gene: Unc13a (a.k.a. Munc13-1, Unc13h1)
  Tag / fusion protein: His (N terminal on backbone)
  Cloning method: Other
Terms and licenses: Academic/Nonprofit Terms; Industry Terms: Not Available to Industry
Depositor comments: NCBI Reference Sequence: NM_022861.2
How to cite: His-Thrombin-Munc13-1 C1-C2B-MUN-C2C R1598E F1658E (delta1408-1452 delta1533-1551) was a gift from Jose Rizo-Rey (Addgene plasmid # 243822 ; http://n2t.net/addgene:243822 ; RRID:Addgene_243822)
