[The description below was written by a language model from this plasmid's Addgene catalogue record and pLannotate feature annotations shown in this document.]
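Description:
His-Thrombin-Munc13-1 C1-C2B-MUN-C2C R1598E F1658E (delta1408-1452 delta1533-1551) is a bacterial expression plasmid built on the pET28a backbone for producing a large recombinant fragment of rat Munc13-1 (Unc13a) for purification. The sequenced record is about 8.7 kb. It is selected with kanamycin through the aph(3')-Ia gene and replicates from a ColE1/pBR322-type origin. The annotation also shows the neighbouring bom and rop elements, an f1 origin and short remnants of a tetracycline-resistance gene carried over from the backbone. The catalogue lists the plasmid as high copy, although rop is normally associated with reduced copy number.

Expression is driven by a T7 promoter followed by a lac operator and the T7 gene 10 ribosome binding site. The plasmid-borne lacI gene supplies repressor, so transcription needs a host providing T7 RNA polymerase and is induced with IPTG. The open reading frame begins with the backbone's N-terminal His tag (stated in the catalogue, though not separately annotated) and a thrombin cleavage site that allows tag removal. This is fused to a Munc13-1 fragment of roughly 3.4 kb that, by name, spans the C1, C2B, MUN and C2C domains. The automated annotation matched this fragment to the mouse orthologue, but the record gives rat as the species.

The insert lacks residues 1408-1452 and 1533-1551 and carries the point mutations R1598E and F1658E, whose functional rationale the record does not give. A His-tag sequence and a T7 gene 10-derived fragment are annotated downstream of the insert, ahead of the T7 terminator. The record does not say whether these are translated. The associated publication concerns membrane bridging by Munc13-1 in neurotransmitter release, consistent with use of the purified mutant protein in biochemical studies.
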