Features (pLannotate 1.2.2; 20 found; start..end, strand, type, name):
      1..19      +  promoter       T7 promoter: promoter for bacteriophage T7 RNA polymerase
     20..44      +  protein_bind   lac operator: The lac repressor binds to the lac operator to inhibit transcription in E. coli. This inhibition can be relieved by adding lactose or isopropyl-β-D-thiogalactopyranoside (IPTG). lac repressor encoded by lacI
     59..81      +  RBS            RBS: efficient ribosome binding site from bacteriophage T7 gene 10 (Olins and Rangwala, 1989)
    124..141     +  CDS            thrombin site: thrombin recognition and cleavage site
    139..3576    +  CDS            Unc13a (fragment): UN13A_MOUSE - Experimental evidence at protein level: Swiss-Prot protein existence level 1. Plays a role in vesicle maturation during exocytosis as a target of the diacylglycerol second messenger pathway. Involved in neurotransmitter release by acting in synaptic vesicle priming prior to vesicle fusion and participates in the activity-dependent refilling of readily releasable vesicle pool (RRP). Essential for synaptic vesicle maturation in most excitatory/glutamatergic but not inhibitory/GABA- mediated synapses. Facilitates neuronal dense core vesicles fusion as well as controls the location a
   3601..3618    +  CDS            9xHis (fragment): 9xHis affinity tag
   3628..3677    +  CDS            SET1 (fragment): solubility-enhancement tag derived from T7 phage gene 10B
   3685..3732    +  terminator     T7 terminator: transcription terminator for bacteriophage T7 RNA polymerase
   3769..4197    +  rep_origin     f1 ori (sequence partly withheld): f1 bacteriophage origin of replication; arrow indicates direction of (+) strand synthesis
   4250..4307    +  promoter       AmpR promoter (fragment): bla
   4316..5131    -  CDS            KanR: aminoglycoside phosphotransferase; aph(3')-Ia; confers resistance to kanamycin in bacteria or G418 (Geneticin®) in eukaryotes
   5253..5841    +  rep_origin     ori: high-copy-number ColE1/pMB1/pBR322/pUC origin of replication
   6027..6166    -  misc_feature   bom: basis of mobility region from pBR322
   6268..6459    -  CDS            rop: Rop protein, which maintains plasmids at low copy number; rop
   6476..6856    +  CDS            YPB1_ECOLX: Protein predicted: Swiss-Prot protein existence level 4. From Escherichia coli.
   6928..7219    -  CDS            TcR (fragment): tetracycline efflux protein; tet; confers resistance to tetracycline
   7234..7255    -  protein_bind   CAP binding site: CAP binding activates transcription in the presence of cAMP. E. coli catabolite activator protein
   7268..8350    -  CDS            lacI: lac repressor; lacI; The lac repressor binds to the lac operator to inhibit transcription in E. coli. This inhibition can be relieved by adding lactose or isopropyl-β-D-thiogalactopyranoside (IPTG).
   8351..8428    -  promoter       lacI promoter: lacI
   8436..8715    -  CDS            TcR (fragment): tetracycline efflux protein; tet; confers resistance to tetracycline
>Addgene plasmid #243822 | His-Thrombin-Munc13-1 C1-C2B-MUN-C2C R1598E F1658E (delta1408-1452 delta1533-1551) | addgene full sequence | sequence record 486130 | Addgene NGS Result
TAATACGACTCACTATAGGGGAATTGTGAGCGGATAACAATTCCCCTCTAGAAATAATTTTGTTTAACTT
TAAGAAGGAGATATACCATGGGCAGCAGCCATCATCATCATCACAGCAGCGGCCTGGTGCCGCGCGGCAG
CCATATGGCGGGCATCACCTCGGCCTTGGCCTCCAGCACGTTGAACAATGAAGAGTTGAAAAACCACGTT
TACAAGAAGACCCTGCAAGCCTTAATCTACCCCATCTCCTGCACCACGCCGCACAACTTCGAGGTGTGGA
CGGCCACCACTCCCACCTACTGCTACGAGTGCGAGGGGCTGCTGTGGGGCATCGCGCGGCAGGGCATGCG
CTGCACCGAGTGCGGCGTTAAGTGCCACGAGAAGTGCCAAGACCTGCTCAACGCGGACTGCCTGCAGCGG
GCGGCTGAGAAGAGTTCTAAGCATGGCGCTGAAGACCGCACGCAGAACATCATCATGGTGCTGAAGGACC
GCATGAAGATCCGCGAGCGCAACAAGCCTGAGATCTTCGAGCTGATCCAGGAGGTCTTCGCGGTCACCAA
GAGCGCACACACACAGCAGATGAAGGCCGTCAAGCAGAGTGTGCTGGATGGCACATCCAAGTGGTCTGCC
AAAATTAGCATCACGGTGGTCTGTGCCCAGGGCTTGCAGGCCAAGGACAAGACAGGATCCAGTGACCCTT
ATGTCACCGTCCAGGTTGGGAAGACCAAGAAAAGGACAAAAACCATCTACGGGAACCTTAACCCAGTGTG
GGAAGAGAATTTCCACTTTGAATGTCACAACTCCTCTGACCGGATCAAGGTGCGTGTGTGGGATGAAGAC
GATGACATCAAATCCCGTGTGAAGCAAAGGTTTAAGAGGGAGTCTGATGACTTCCTAGGGCAGACAATCA
TCGAGGTGCGGACGCTTAGCGGCGAGATGGATGTGTGGTACAATCTGGACAAGAGAACAGACAAGTCTGC
TGTGTCGGGCGCCATTCGGCTTCACATCAGTGTGGAGATCAAAGGGGAGGAGAAGGTGGCACCCTACCAT
GTCCAGTACACCTGTCTGCATGAGAACCTGTTCCATTTTGTGACGGATGTACAGAACAATGGCGTGGTGA
AGATTCCCGATGCCAAAGGTGACGACGCCTGGAAGGTTTACTATGATGAGACTGCCCAGGAGATCGTGGA
TGAGTTTGCCATGCGCTATGGCGTTGAATCCATCTACCAAGCCATGACCCACTTTGCCTGCCTCTCCTCC
AAGTACATGTGCCCTGGGGTACCCGCTGTCATGAGCACCCTGCTTGCCAACATCAACGCCTACTACGCAC
ACACCACCGCCTCCACCAACGTGTCTGCCTCCGACCGCTTCGCTGCCTCCAATTTCGGGAAAGAGCGCTT
TGTGAAACTTCTGGACCAGCTGCACAACTCCCTGCGGATTGACCTGTCCATGTACCGGAACAACTTCCCG
GCCAGCAGCCCCGAGCGGCTGCAGGATCTCAAGTCCACAGTGGACCTGCTTACCAGCATCACCTTCTTCC
GGATGAAGGTTCAGGAACTGCAGAGTCCGCCACGTGCCAGTCAGGTGGTGAAGGACTGCGTGAAGGCGTG
CCTCAACTCCACCTACGAGTACATCTTCAACAACTGTCATGAGCTCTATGGCCGGGAGTACCAGACAGAC
CCGGCCAAGAAGGGGGAGGTCCCCCCGGAGGAGCAAGGCCCTAGCATCAAGAACCTGGATTTCTGGTCCA
AGCTCATCACCCTCATCGTGTCTATCATTGAGGAGGATAAGAACTCCTACACACCCTGCCTCAATCAGTT
TCCCCAGGAGCTGAATGTGGGGAAGATCAGTGCTGAGGTGATGTGGAGCCTGTTTGCCCAGGACATGAAG
TACGCCATGGAGGAACACGACAAGCACCGGCTGTGTAAGAGCGCAGACTACATGAACCTGCATTTCAAGG
TCAAGTGGTTGTACAACGAGTACGTGGCTGAACTGCCCACCTTCAAGGACCGCGTGCCGGAGTACCCTGC
GTGGTTTGAGCCCTTCGTCATCCAGTGGTTAGATGAGAATGAGGAGGTGTCCCGGGACTTCCTGCATGGT
GCACTCGAGCGGGACAAGAAGGATGGGTTCCAGCAGACATCGGAGCACGCCCTGTTCTCTTGCTCGGTAG
TGGACGTCTTCTCCCAGCTCAACCAGAGCTTTGAGATCATCAAGAAGCTGGAGTGTCCTGACCCCCAGAT
TGTGGGCCACTACATGCGGCGCTTTGCCAAGACCATTAGCAATGTGCTTCTCCAGTACGCCGACATCGTC
TCCAAGGACTTCGCTTCCTACTGCTCCAAGGAGAAGGAGAAAGTGCCCTGCATCCTCATGAACAACACAC
AGCAGCTGCGGGTGCAGCTGGAGAAGATGTTCGAGGCGATGGGTGGGAAGGAGCTGGACGCCGAGGCCAG
TGGAACCCTGAAGGAGCTGCAGGTGAAACTCAACAATGTCCTGGATGAACTCAGCCACGTGTTTGCCACC
AGCTTCCAGCCACACATCGAGGAGTGTGTCAGACAAATGGGTGACATCCTAAGCCAAGTGAAGGGCACGG
GCAACGTGCCCGCCAGTGCCTGCAGCAGCGTGGCACAGGACGCAGACAACGTGCTACAGCCCATCATGGA
TCTTCTGGACAGCAACCTCACCCTGTTTGCCAAAATCTGTGAGAAGACGGTTCTGAAGCGGGTGCTGAAG
GAGCTGTGGAAGCTGGTGATGAACACCATGGAGAGGACCATTGTCCTGCCGCCATCCAAACTGAAGGATC
ACATGGTGCGAGAAGAAGCCAAGAGCTTGACCCCGAAGCAGTGTGCCGTGGTTGAACTGGCCCTGGACAC
CATCAAGCAATACTTCCACGCGGGGGGCGTGGGCCTCAAGAAGACCTTTCTCGAGAAAAGCCCGGACCTT
CAGTCCCTGCGCTACGCCCTGTCGCTCTACACACAGGCCACCGACCTGCTCATCAAAACCTTCGTGCAGA
CGCAGTCAGCGCAGGGCTCGGGTGTGGAAGACCCTGTAGGTGAAGTATCCGTCCACGTGGAGCTGTTCAC
GCATCCGGGAACTGGGGAACAGAAGGTCACAGTGAAGGTGGTGGCCGCCAACGACCTCAAGTGGCAGACT
TCTGGCATCTTCGAACCGTTCATTGAGGTCAACATCGTTGGACCTCAGCTCAGCGACAAGAAACGAAAGT
TCGCCACCAAATCGAAAAACAACAGCTGGGCGCCCAAATATAACGAGAGCTTCCAGTTCTCCCTGAGCGC
CGACGCGGGACCCGAGTGCTACGAGTTGCAGGTGTGCGTGAAGGACTACTGCGAAGCGCGCGAGGACCGC
ACGGTGGGGCTGGCGGTGCTGCAGCTGCGGGAGCTGGCTCAGCGCGGGAGCGCCGCGTGCTGGCTGCCGC
TCGGCCGCCGCATCCACATGGACGACACGGGGCTCACAGTGCTGCGTATCCTGTCGCAGCGCAGCAATGA
CGAGGTGGCCAAGGAGTTCGTCAAGCTCAAGTCCGACACGCGCTCGGCCGAGGAGGGCGGTGCCGCGCCT
GCGCCCTAAAAGCTTGCGGCCGCACTCGAGCACCACCACCACCACCACTGAGATCCGGCTGCTAACAAAG
CCCGAAAGGAAGCTGAGTTGGCTGCTGCCACCGCTGAGCAATAACTAGCATAACCCCTTGGGGCCTCTAA
ACGGGTCTTGAGGGGTTTTTTGCTGAAAGGAGGAACTATATCCGGATTGGCGAATGGG
[124 nt withheld, positions 3769-3892]
C
[91 nt withheld, positions 3894-3984]
A
[49 nt withheld, positions 3986-4034]
CCTTTGACGTTGGAGTCCACGTTCTTT
[37 nt withheld, positions 4062-4098]
ACCCTATCTCGGTCTATTCTTTTGATTTATAAGGGATTTTGCCGATTTCGGCCTATTGGTTAAAAAATGA
GCTGATTTAACAAAAATTTAACGCGAATTTTAACAAAATATTAACGCTTACAATTTAGGTGGCACTTTTC
GGGGAAATGTGCGCGGAACCCCTATTTGTTTATTTTTCTAAATACATTCAAATATGTATCCGCTCATGAA
TTAATTCTTAGAAAAACTCATCGAGCATCAAATGAAACTGCAATTTATTCATATCAGGATTATCAATACC
ATATTTTTGAAAAAGCCGTTTCTGTAATGAAGGAGAAAACTCACCGAGGCAGTTCCATAGGATGGCAAGA
TCCTGGTATCGGTCTGCGATTCCGACTCGTCCAACATCAATACAACCTATTAATTTCCCCTCGTCAAAAA
TAAGGTTATCAAGTGAGAAATCACCATGAGTGACGACTGAATCCGGTGAGAATGGCAAAAGTTTATGCAT
TTCTTTCCAGACTTGTTCAACAGGCCAGCCATTACGCTCGTCATCAAAATCACTCGCATCAACCAAACCG
TTATTCATTCGTGATTGCGCCTGAGCGAGACGAAATACGCGATCGCTGTTAAAAGGACAATTACAAACAG
GAATCGAATGCAACCGGCGCAGGAACACTGCCAGCGCATCAACAATATTTTCACCTGAATCAGGATATTC
TTCTAATACCTGGAATGCTGTTTTCCCGGGGATCGCAGTGGTGAGTAACCATGCATCATCAGGAGTACGG
ATAAAATGCTTGATGGTCGGAAGAGGCATAAATTCCGTCAGCCAGTTTAGTCTGACCATCTCATCTGTAA
CATCATTGGCAACGCTACCTTTGCCATGTTTCAGAAACAACTCTGGCGCATCGGGCTTCCCATACAATCG
ATAGATTGTCGCACCTGATTGCCCGACATTATCGCGAGCCCATTTATACCCATATAAATCAGCATCCATG
TTGGAATTTAATCGCGGCCTAGAGCAAGACGTTTCCCGTTGAATATGGCTCATAACACCCCTTGTATTAC
TGTTTATGTAAGCAGACAGTTTTATTGTTCATGACCAAAATCCCTTAACGTGAGTTTTCGTTCCACTGAG
CGTCAGACCCCGTAGAAAAGATCAAAGGATCTTCTTGAGATCCTTTTTTTCTGCGCGTAATCTGCTGCTT
GCAAACAAAAAAACCACCGCTACCAGCGGTGGTTTGTTTGCCGGATCAAGAGCTACCAACTCTTTTTCCG
AAGGTAACTGGCTTCAGCAGAGCGCAGATACCAAATACTGTCCTTCTAGTGTAGCCGTAGTTAGGCCACC
ACTTCAAGAACTCTGTAGCACCGCCTACATACCTCGCTCTGCTAATCCTGTTACCAGTGGCTGCTGCCAG
TGGCGATAAGTCGTGTCTTACCGGGTTGGACTCAAGACGATAGTTACCGGATAAGGCGCAGCGGTCGGGC
TGAACGGGGGGTTCGTGCACACAGCCCAGCTTGGAGCGAACGACCTACACCGAACTGAGATACCTACAGC
GTGAGCTATGAGAAAGCGCCACGCTTCCCGAAGGGAGAAAGGCGGACAGGTATCCGGTAAGCGGCAGGGT
CGGAACAGGAGAGCGCACGAGGGAGCTTCCAGGGGGAAACGCCTGGTATCTTTATAGTCCTGTCGGGTTT
CGCCACCTCTGACTTGAGCGTCGATTTTTGTGATGCTCGTCAGGGGGGCGGAGCCTATGGAAAAACGCCA
GCAACGCGGCCTTTTTACGGTTCCTGGCCTTTTGCTGGCCTTTTGCTCACATGTTCTTTCCTGCGTTATC
CCCTGATTCTGTGGATAACCGTATTACCGCCTTTGAGTGAGCTGATACCGCTCGCCGCAGCCGAACGACC
GAGCGCAGCGAGTCAGTGAGCGAGGAAGCGGAAGAGCGCCTGATGCGGTATTTTCTCCTTACGCATCTGT
GCGGTATTTCACACCGCAATGGTGCACTCTCAGTACAATCTGCTCTGATGCCGCATAGTTAAGCCAGTAT
ACACTCCGCTATCGCTACGTGACTGGGTCATGGCTGCGCCCCGACACCCGCCAACACCCGCTGACGCGCC
CTGACGGGCTTGTCTGCTCCCGGCATCCGCTTACAGACAAGCTGTGACCGTCTCCGGGAGCTGCATGTGT
CAGAGGTTTTCACCGTCATCACCGAAACGCGCGAGGCAGCTGCGGTAAAGCTCATCAGCGTGGTCGTGAA
GCGATTCACAGATGTCTGCCTGTTCATCCGCGTCCAGCTCGTTGAGTTTCTCCAGAAGCGTTAATGTCTG
GCTTCTGATAAAGCGGGCCATGTTAAGGGCGGTTTTTTCCTGTTTGGTCACTGATGCCTCCGTGTAAGGG
GGATTTCTGTTCATGGGGGTAATGATACCGATGAAACGAGAGAGGATGCTCACGATACGGGTTACTGATG
ATGAACATGCCCGGTTACTGGAACGTTGTGAGGGTAAACAACTGGCGGTATGGATGCGGCGGGACCAGAG
AAAAATCACTCAGGGTCAATGCCAGCGCTTCGTTAATACAGATGTAGGTGTTCCACAGGGTAGCCAGCAG
CATCCTGCGATGCAGATCCGGAACATAATGGTGCAGGGCGCTGACTTCCGCGTTTCCAGACTTTACGAAA
CACGGAAACCGAAGACCATTCATGTTGTTGCTCAGGTCGCAGACGTTTTGCAGCAGCAGTCGCTTCACGT
TCGCTCGCGTATCGGTGATTCATTCTGCTAACCAGTAAGGCAACCCCGCCAGCCTAGCCGGGTCCTCAAC
GACAGGAGCACGATCATGCGCACCCGTGGGGCCGCCATGCCGGCGATAATGGCCTGCTTCTCGCCGAAAC
GTTTGGTGGCGGGACCAGTGACGAAGGCTTGAGCGAGGGCGTGCAAGATTCCGAATACCGCAAGCGACAG
GCCGATCATCGTCGCGCTCCAGCGAAAGCGGTCCTCGCCGAAAATGACCCAGAGCGCTGCCGGCACCTGT
CCTACGAGTTGCATGATAAAGAAGACAGTCATAAGTGCGGCGACGATAGTCATGCCCCGCGCCCACCGGA
AGGAGCTGACTGGGTTGAAGGCTCTCAAGGGCATCGGTCGAGATCCCGGTGCCTAATGAGTGAGCTAACT
TACATTAATTGCGTTGCGCTCACTGCCCGCTTTCCAGTCGGGAAACCTGTCGTGCCAGCTGCATTAATGA
ATCGGCCAACGCGCGGGGAGAGGCGGTTTGCGTATTGGGCGCCAGGGTGGTTTTTCTTTTCACCAGTGAG
ACGGGCAACAGCTGATTGCCCTTCACCGCCTGGCCCTGAGAGAGTTGCAGCAAGCGGTCCACGCTGGTTT
GCCCCAGCAGGCGAAAATCCTGTTTGATGGTGGTTAACGGCGGGATATAACATGAGCTGTCTTCGGTATC
GTCGTATCCCACTACCGAGATATCCGCACCAACGCGCAGCCCGGACTCGGTAATGGCGCGCATTGCGCCC
AGCGCCATCTGATCGTTGGCAACCAGCATCGCAGTGGGAACGATGCCCTCATTCAGCATTTGCATGGTTT
GTTGAAAACCGGACATGGCACTCCAGTCGCCTTCCCGTTCCGCTATCGGCTGAATTTGATTGCGAGTGAG
ATATTTATGCCAGCCAGCCAGACGCAGACGCGCCGAGACAGAACTTAATGGGCCCGCTAACAGCGCGATT
TGCTGGTGACCCAATGCGACCAGATGCTCCACGCCCAGTCGCGTACCGTCTTCATGGGAGAAAATAATAC
TGTTGATGGGTGTCTGGTCAGAGACATCAAGAAATAACGCCGGAACATTAGTGCAGGCAGCTTCCACAGC
AATGGCATCCTGGTCATCCAGCGGATAGTTAATGATCAGCCCACTGACGCGTTGCGCGAGAAGATTGTGC
ACCGCCGCTTTACAGGCTTCGACGCCGCTTCGTTCTACCATCGACACCACCACGCTGGCACCCAGTTGAT
CGGCGCGAGATTTAATCGCCGCGACAATTTGCGACGGCGCGTGCAGGGCCAGACTGGAGGTGGCAACGCC
AATCAGCAACGACTGTTTGCCCGCCAGTTGTTGTGCCACGCGGTTGGGAATGTAATTCAGCTCCGCCATC
GCCGCTTCCACTTTTTCCCGCGTTTTCGCAGAAACGTGGCTGGCCTGGTTCACCACGCGGGAAACGGTCT
GATAAGAGACACCGGCATACTCTGCGACATCGTATAACGTTACTGGTTTCACATTCACCACCCTGAATTG
ACTCTCTTCCGGGCGCTATCATGCCATACCGCGAAAGGTTTTGCGCCATTCGATGGTGTCCGGGATCTCG
ACGCTCTCCCTTATGCGACTCCTGCATTAGGAAGCAGCCCAGTAGTAGGTTGAGGCCGTTGAGCACCGCC
GCCGCAAGGAATGGTGCATGCAAGGAGATGGCGCCCAACAGTCCCCCGGCCACGGGGCCTGCCACCATAC
CCACGCCGAAACAAGCGCTCATGAGCCCGAAGTGGCGAGCCCGATCTTCCCCATCGGTGATGTCGGCGAT
ATAGGCGCCAGCAACCGCACCTGTGGCGCCGGTGATGCCGGCCACGATGCGTCCGGCGTAGAGGATCGAG
ATCTCGATCCCGCGAAAT
